Addgene plasmid #175591: pMesh1*
Purpose: Lac inducible, AMP Resistant, fluor labelled (CFP) gene mesh1 from D. melanogaster on a low copy backbone. Used to induce controllable hydrolysis of ppGpp in E. coli.
Depositing lab: Greg Bokinsky. Depositing organization: Delft University of Technology. Publication: ppGpp is a bacterial cell size regulator. Buke F, Grilli J, Cosentino Lagomarsino M, Bokinsky G, Tans SJ. Curr Biol. 2022 Feb 28;32(4):870-877.e5. doi: 10.1016/j.cub.2021.12.033. Epub 2022 Jan 5. PubMed 34990598.
Backbone
  Vector backbone: pBbA5a
  Vector type: Bacterial Expression
Growth in bacteria
  Bacterial resistance: Ampicillin, 100 μg/mL
  Growth temperature: 37°C
  Growth strain: DH5alpha
  Copy number: Low Copy
Gene/Insert
  Gene/Insert name: Mesh1
  Species: D. melanogaster (fly)
  Insert size (bp): 537
  Mutation: Codon optimized for translation in E.coli. AGGAGGAAAAAA RBS added before the start codon
  Entrez Gene: Mesh1 (a.k.a. Dmel_CG11900, CG11900, Dmel\CG11900, Q9VAM9)
  Tag / fusion protein: Fused with a flexible GS linker to cerulean (C terminal on insert)
Resource information
  A portion of this plasmid was derived from a plasmid made by: Mesh1* is a fusion of Mesh1_CFP, Mesh1 is cloned from synthetic codon optimized DNA we ordered from a company, CFP was cloned from the Addgene plasmid pZS2-123, Plasmid #26598
Terms and licenses: Academic/Nonprofit Terms; Industry Terms: Not Available to Industry
How to cite: pMesh1* was a gift from Greg Bokinsky (Addgene plasmid # 175591 ; http://n2t.net/addgene:175591 ; RRID:Addgene_175591)
