[The description below was written by a language model from this plasmid's Addgene catalogue record and pLannotate feature annotations shown in this document.]
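Description:
pMesh1* is a bacterial expression plasmid built on the pBbA5a backbone for IPTG-controlled production of a fluorescently labelled ppGpp hydrolase in E. coli. It replicates from a p15A origin, which the catalogue entry describes as low copy (the annotation calls it medium copy) and which is compatible with ColE1-type plasmids. Selection is by ampicillin through a β-lactamase gene driven by its own promoter and followed by the lambda t0 terminator. The sequenced record is about 4.9 kb. The short annotated fragments of a tetracycline resistance gene and an RSF origin look like backbone remnants rather than functional elements.

The payload is the 537 bp coding sequence of Mesh1 from Drosophila melanogaster, a ppGpp-hydrolysing enzyme involved in the starvation response. It was codon optimized for E. coli and given an added ribosome binding site upstream of the start codon. Its C terminus is joined through a flexible glycine-serine linker to the cyan fluorescent protein mCerulean, so enzyme levels can be followed by fluorescence. In the feature table the mCerulean reading frame lies directly downstream of Mesh1 on the same strand and spans the sequence numbering origin. Transcription comes from a lacUV5 promoter with an adjacent lac operator and ends at tandem rrnB T1 and T7Te terminators. The plasmid also carries lacI under its own promoter, so the repressor keeps the fusion off until an inducer such as IPTG is added.

According to the record, the construct is used to induce controllable hydrolysis of ppGpp in E. coli. This allows intracellular levels of the alarmone to be lowered in a titratable way, in work on ppGpp as a regulator of bacterial cell size.
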