Features (pLannotate 1.2.2; 15 found; start..end, strand, type, name):
    466..1002    -  CDS            Mesh1: MESH1_DROME - Experimental evidence at protein level: Swiss-Prot protein existence level 1. ppGpp hydrolyzing enzyme involved in starvation response. From Drosophila melanogaster (Fruit fly).
   1035..1051    -  protein_bind   lac operator: The lac repressor binds to the lac operator to inhibit transcription in E. coli. This inhibition can be relieved by adding lactose or isopropyl-β-D-thiogalactopyranoside (IPTG). lac repressor encoded by lacI
   1059..1089    -  promoter       lac UV5 promoter: E. coli lac promoter with an "up" mutation
   1113..1392    +  CDS            TcR (fragment): tetracycline efflux protein; tet; confers resistance to tetracycline
   1400..1477    +  promoter       lacI promoter: lacI
   1478..2560    +  CDS            lacI: lac repressor; lacI; The lac repressor binds to the lac operator to inhibit transcription in E. coli. This inhibition can be relieved by adding lactose or isopropyl-β-D-thiogalactopyranoside (IPTG).
   2573..2594    +  protein_bind   CAP binding site: CAP binding activates transcription in the presence of cAMP. E. coli catabolite activator protein
   2634..2738    +  promoter       AmpR promoter: bla
   2739..3599    +  CDS            AmpR: β-lactamase; bla; confers resistance to ampicillin, carbenicillin, and related antibiotics
   3629..3723    +  terminator     lambda t0 terminator: transcription terminator from phage lambda
   3837..4382    +  rep_origin     p15A ori: Plasmids containing the medium-copy-number p15A origin of replication can be propagated in E. coli cells that contain a second plasmid with the ColE1 origin.
   4470..4525    +  rep_origin     RSF ori (fragment): Plasmids containing the RSF 1030 origin of replication can be propagated in E. coli cells that contain additional plasmids with compatible origins.
   4544..4571    -  terminator     T7Te terminator: phage T7 early transcription terminator
   4587..4658    -  terminator     rrnB T1 terminator: transcription terminator T1 from the E. coli rrnB gene
   4694..456     -  CDS            mCerulean (across the origin): mCerulean is a basic (constitutively fluorescent) cyan fluorescent protein published in 2005, derived from Aequorea victoria. It is reported to be a very rapidly-maturing monomer.
>Addgene plasmid #175591 | pMesh1* | addgene full sequence | sequence record 348365 | Addgene NGS Result
GGTGATATACACATTATCGCTAATCGCATTATATTCCAGTTTATGGCCCAGGATATTACCATCTTCCTTA
AAATCGATGCCCTTCAGCTCAATACGATTCACCAGAGTGTCGCCTTCAAACTTCACCTCTGCGCGAGTCT
TGTAATTACCATCATCTTTAAAGAAAATGGTGCGCTCCTGAACGTAACCCTCTGGCATGGCGCTCTTAAA
AAAATCGTGCTGCTTCATGTGGTCTGGATAGCGAGCGAAGCATTGAACACCCCAGGTCAGGGTGGTAACC
AGGGTAGGCCAAGGCACCGGCAGCTTACCCGTCGTACAAATGAACTTCAGGGTCAGCTTACCGTAGGTTG
CGTCGCCTTCACCCTCGCCGCTAACGCTGAACTTATGACCGTTGACATCACCGTCCAGTTCGACCAGGAT
AGGAACCACACCAGTAAACAGCTCCTCGCCCTTGCTCATAGATCCCAGCAGACCGCGTTGGCGGAAAATC
TCATCCAATTTCAGCTCAAGATTAGCGTTAGTCCCACGCAGATTATCAACCACTTTTTTCGCCCAAACGA
AATACTGATCCCGACGCTCCTGGGTCCAGCCTGTCGGCGTATTAACCTGCAAATCCCGTAAATTGTCCAG
TTTGTCAGCCAGCTTGATCAGTTTAGCACGGCAACTTGATTTGGCTGCGTTTTCAATCTGTAAGCGTTTG
CGTTCCTGTTTCTCCAAGGACTTATCATCCGTCACTTCGCGCACCAAGCCACACACGTCGGGACCAAACA
ACTTTTCAACATCTTCGAAGGAAGCGTCAGTGTCCTCTACAACGTCGTGCAATAACGCCGCCATCAGGAC
TCCTTCGTCAGTAATGCAGGCTTCAACGGACAGGATGGTTGATACGTTGATAACATGGTTCACGTACGGG
GTCTCTTGCGGGTCCTTCCGGCGCTGTTGCCGATGTTTGAACGCGGCGTACTGAAGGCATTCCATAAATT
TTGCACTAGGATATGTTGCCATTTTTTTCCTCCTAGATCTTTTGAATTCTGAAATTGTTATCCGCTCACA
ATTCCACACATTATACGAGCCGGAAGCATAAAGTGTAAAGCCTGGGGTGCCTAAACGATCTCGATCCTCT
ACGCCGGACGCATCGTGGCCGGCATCACCGGCGCCACAGGTGCGGTTGCTGGCGCCTATATCGCCGACAT
CACCGATGGGGAAGATCGGGCTCGCCACTTCGGGCTCATGAGCGCTTGTTTCGGCGTGGGTATGGTGGCA
GGCCCCGTGGCCGGGGGACTGTTGGGCGCCATCTCCTTGCATGCACCATTCCTTGCGGCGGCGGTGCTCA
ACGGCCTCAACCTACTACTGGGCTGCTTCCTAATGCAGGAGTCGCATAAGGGAGAGCGTCGAGATCCCGG
ACACCATCGAATGGCGCAAAACCTTTCGCGGTATGGCATGATAGCGCCCGGAAGAGAGTCAATTCAGGGT
GGTGAATGTGAAACCAGTAACGTTATACGATGTCGCAGAGTATGCCGGTGTCTCTTATCAGACCGTTTCC
CGCGTGGTGAACCAGGCCAGCCACGTTTCTGCGAAAACGCGGGAAAAAGTGGAAGCGGCGATGGCGGAGC
TGAATTACATTCCCAACCGCGTGGCACAACAACTGGCGGGCAAACAGTCGTTGCTGATTGGCGTTGCCAC
CTCCAGTCTGGCCCTGCACGCGCCGTCGCAAATTGTCGCGGCGATTAAATCTCGCGCCGATCAACTGGGT
GCCAGCGTGGTGGTGTCGATGGTAGAACGAAGCGGCGTCGAAGCCTGTAAAGCGGCGGTGCACAATCTTC
TCGCGCAACGCGTCAGTGGGCTGATCATTAACTATCCGCTGGATGACCAGGATGCCATTGCTGTGGAAGC
TGCCTGCACTAATGTTCCGGCGTTATTTCTTGATGTCTCTGACCAGACACCCATCAACAGTATTATTTTC
TCCCATGAAGACGGTACGCGACTGGGCGTGGAGCATCTGGTCGCATTGGGTCACCAGCAAATCGCGCTGT
TAGCGGGCCCATTAAGTTCTGTCTCGGCGCGTCTGCGTCTGGCTGGCTGGCATAAATATCTCACTCGCAA
TCAAATTCAGCCGATAGCGGAACGGGAAGGCGACTGGAGTGCCATGTCCGGTTTTCAACAAACCATGCAA
ATGCTGAATGAGGGCATCGTTCCCACTGCGATGCTGGTTGCCAACGATCAGATGGCGCTGGGCGCAATGC
GCGCCATTACCGAGTCCGGGCTGCGCGTTGGTGCGGACATCTCGGTAGTGGGATACGACGATACCGAAGA
CAGCTCATGTTATATCCCGCCGTTAACCACCATCAAACAGGATTTTCGCCTGCTGGGGCAAACCAGCGTG
GACCGCTTGCTGCAACTCTCTCAGGGCCAGGCGGTGAAGGGCAATCAGCTGTTGCCCGTCTCACTGGTGA
AAAGAAAAACCACCCTGGCGCCCAATACGCAAACCGCCTCTCCCCGCGCGTTGGCCGATTCATTAATGCA
GCTGGCACGACAGGTTTCCCGACTGGAAAGCGGGCAGTGAGCGCAACGCAATTAATGTAAGTTAGCTCAC
TCATTAGGCACCGACGTCAGGTGGCACTTTTCGGGGAAATGTGCGCGGAACCCCTATTTGTTTATTTTTC
TAAATACATTCAAATATGTATCCGCTCATGAGACAATAACCCTGATAAATGCTTCAATAATATTGAAAAA
GGAAGAGTATGAGTATTCAACATTTCCGTGTCGCCCTTATTCCCTTTTTTGCGGCATTTTGCCTTCCTGT
TTTTGCTCACCCAGAAACGCTGGTGAAAGTAAAAGATGCTGAAGATCAGTTGGGTGCACGAGTGGGTTAC
ATCGAACTGGATCTCAACAGCGGTAAGATCCTTGAGAGTTTTCGCCCCGAAGAACGTTTTCCAATGATGA
GCACTTTTAAAGTTCTGCTATGTGGCGCGGTATTATCCCGTATTGACGCCGGGCAAGAGCAACTCGGTCG
CCGCATACACTATTCTCAGAATGACTTGGTTGAGTACTCACCAGTCACAGAAAAGCATCTTACGGATGGC
ATGACAGTAAGAGAATTATGCAGTGCTGCCATAACCATGAGTGATAACACTGCGGCCAACTTACTTCTGA
CAACGATCGGAGGACCGAAGGAGCTAACCGCTTTTTTGCACAACATGGGGGATCATGTAACTCGCCTTGA
TCGTTGGGAACCGGAGCTGAATGAAGCCATACCAAACGACGAGCGTGACACCACGATGCCTGTAGCAATG
GCAACAACGTTGCGCAAACTATTAACTGGCGAACTACTTACTCTAGCTTCCCGGCAACAATTAATAGACT
GGATGGAGGCGGATAAAGTTGCAGGACCACTTCTGCGCTCGGCCCTTCCGGCTGGCTGGTTTATTGCTGA
TAAATCTGGAGCCGGTGAGCGTGGGTCTCGCGGTATCATTGCAGCACTGGGGCCAGATGGTAAGCCCTCC
CGTATCGTAGTTATCTACACGACGGGGAGTCAGGCAACTATGGATGAACGAAATAGACAGATCGCTGAGA
TAGGTGCCTCACTGATTAAGCATTGGTAACTGTCAGACCAAGTTTACGAGCTCGCTTGGACTCCTGTTGA
TAGATCCAGTAATGACCTCAGAACTCCATCTGGATTTGTTCAGAACGCTCGGTTGCCGCCGGGCGTTTTT
TATTGGTGAGAATCCAAGCACTAGTAACAACTTATATCGTATGGGGCTGACTTCAGGTGCTACATTTGAA
GAGATAAATTGCACTGAAATCTAGAAATATTTTATCTGATTAATAAGATGATCTTCTTGAGATCGTTTTG
GTCTGCGCGTAATCTCTTGCTCTGAAAACGAAAAAACCGCCTTGCAGGGCGGTTTTTCGAAGGTTCTCTG
AGCTACCAACTCTTTGAACCGAGGTAACTGGCTTGGAGGAGCGCAGTCACCAAAACTTGTCCTTTCAGTT
TAGCCTTAACCGGCGCATGACTTCAAGACTAACTCCTCTAAATCAATTACCAGTGGCTGCTGCCAGTGGT
GCTTTTGCATGTCTTTCCGGGTTGGACTCAAGACGATAGTTACCGGATAAGGCGCAGCGGTCGGACTGAA
CGGGGGGTTCGTGCATACAGTCCAGCTTGGAGCGAACTGCCTACCCGGAACTGAGTGTCAGGCGTGGAAT
GAGACAAACGCGGCCATAACAGCGGAATGACACCGGTAAACCGAAAGGCAGGAACAGGAGAGCGCACGAG
GGAGCCGCCAGGGGGAAACGCCTGGTATCTTTATAGTCCTGTCGGGTTTCGCCACCACTGATTTGAGCGT
CAGATTTCGTGATGCTTGTCAGGGGGGCGGAGCCTATGGAAAAACGGCTTTGCCGCGGCCCTCTCACTTC
CCTGTTAAGTATCTTCCTGGCATCTTCCAGGAAATCTCCGCCCCGTTCGTAAGCCATTTCCGCTCGCCGC
AGTCGAACGACCGAGCGTAGCGAGTCAGTGAGCGAGGAAGCGGAATATATCCCTAGGTATAAACGCAGAA
AGGCCCACCCGAAGGTGAGCCAGTGTGACTCTAGTAGAGAGCGTTCACCGACAAACAACAGATAAAACGA
AAGGCCCAGTCTTTCGACTGAGCCTTTCGTTTTATTTGATGCCTGGAGATCCTTACTCGAGTTAGGATCC
TTATTTATACAGCTCATCCATGCCATGCGTGATGCCAGCAGCCGTTACAAATTCCAGCAGCACCATGTGA
TCGCGCTTCTCATTAGGATCTTTGCTCAGCTTAGATTGAGTGCTCAGATAGTGATTGTCCGGCAGCAGAA
CAGGACCGTCGCCAATCGGGGTATTTTGTTGATAATGGTCAGCCAGTTGCACAGAGCCGTCCTCGATATT
ATGGCGAATTTTAAAATGCGCCTTAATACCATTCTTTTGTTTATCGGC
